Addgene plasmid #90246: YFP-HA-DAT W63A
Purpose: Expresses YFP-HA-DAT W63A mutant in mammalian cells
Depositing lab: Alexander Sorkin. Depositing organization: University of Colorado Denver and Anschutz Medical Campus. Publication: Negative regulation of dopamine transporter endocytosis by membrane-proximal N-terminal residues. Sorkina T, Richards TL, Rao A, Zahniser NR, Sorkin A. J Neurosci. 2009 Feb 4;29(5):1361-74. doi: 10.1523/JNEUROSCI.3250-08.2009. PubMed 19193883.
Backbone
  Vector backbone: pEYFP-C1
  Backbone size w/o insert (bp): 4731
  Total vector size (bp): 6589
  Vector type: Mammalian Expression
Growth in bacteria
  Bacterial resistance: Kanamycin, 50 μg/mL
  Growth temperature: 37°C
  Growth strain: DH5alpha
  Copy number: High Copy
Gene/Insert
  Gene/Insert name: DAT (dopamine transporter)
  Species: H. sapiens (human)
  Insert size (bp): 1863
  Mutation: inserted HA tag (see YFP-HA-DAT), mutated W63 to A
  Entrez Gene: SLC6A3 (a.k.a. DAT, DAT1, PKDYS, PKDYS1)
  Promoter: CMV
  Cloning method: Unknown
  Sequencing primers: 5′ NO; 3′ NO
Terms and licenses: Academic/Nonprofit Terms; Industry Terms: Not Available to Industry
How to cite: YFP-HA-DAT W63A was a gift from Alexander Sorkin (Addgene plasmid # 90246 ; http://n2t.net/addgene:90246 ; RRID:Addgene_90246)
