[The description below was written by a language model from this plasmid's Addgene catalogue record and pLannotate feature annotations shown in this document.]
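Description:
YFP-HA-DAT W63A is a mammalian expression plasmid of 6,589 bp built on the pEYFP-C1 backbone. It encodes the human dopamine transporter (DAT, gene SLC6A3) fused at its N-terminus to enhanced yellow fluorescent protein. Transcription is driven by the human cytomegalovirus immediate-early enhancer and promoter. The EYFP coding sequence is followed by a short remnant of the multiple cloning site that acts as a linker into the DAT open reading frame, and the transcript ends at an SV40 polyadenylation signal. According to the record, the transporter carries an inserted HA epitope tag, as in the parental YFP-HA-DAT construct, plus a tryptophan-to-alanine substitution at residue 63. The HA tag is not annotated separately in the feature table, and its exact position within DAT is not stated.

The plasmid replicates in bacteria from a high-copy ColE1/pUC-type origin and also carries an f1 origin for single-stranded DNA production. Selection relies on one Tn5 aminoglycoside phosphotransferase (NeoR/KanR) gene placed behind tandem bacterial (bla) and SV40 early promoters and terminated by an HSV TK polyadenylation signal. This arrangement gives kanamycin resistance in E. coli and allows G418 selection of stably transfected mammalian cells. The short large T antigen, ble and bGH poly(A) annotations are partial matches, most likely backbone remnants rather than functional elements.

The stated purpose is expression of the W63A mutant transporter in mammalian cells. The associated publication concerns negative regulation of DAT endocytosis by membrane-proximal N-terminal residues, which fits use of this mutant to study transporter trafficking, with YFP fluorescence and the HA epitope available for detecting the protein.
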