Features (pLannotate 1.2.2; 15 found; start..end, strand, type, name):
      1..364     +  enhancer       CMV enhancer: human cytomegalovirus immediate early enhancer
    365..568     +  promoter       CMV promoter: human cytomegalovirus (CMV) immediate early promoter
    613..1329    +  CDS            EYFP: EYFP is a basic (constitutively fluorescent) green/yellow fluorescent protein published in 1996, derived from Aequorea victoria. It is reported to be a very rapidly-maturing weak dimer with high acid sensitivity.
   1330..1380    +  misc_feature   MCS (fragment): multiple cloning site
   1381..3240    +  CDS            SLC6A3: SC6A3_HUMAN - Also known as DAT1. Experimental evidence at protein level: Swiss-Prot protein existence level 1. Amine transporter (PubMed:1406597, PubMed:8302271, PubMed:15505207). Terminates the action of dopamine by its high affinity sodium-dependent reuptake into presynaptic terminals (By similarity). Regulator of light-dependent retinal hyaloid vessel regression, downstream of OPN5 signaling (By similarity). From Homo sapiens (Human).
   3270..3354    +  CDS            large T antigen (fragment): large T antigen from SV40 (simian virus 40)
   3377..3498    +  polyA_signal   SV40 poly(A) signal: SV40 polyadenylation signal
   3532..3960    -  rep_origin     f1 ori (sequence partly withheld): f1 bacteriophage origin of replication; arrow indicates direction of (+) strand synthesis
   3987..4091    +  promoter       AmpR promoter: bla
   4093..4450    +  promoter       SV40 promoter: SV40 enhancer and early promoter
   4485..5279    +  CDS            NeoR/KanR: aminoglycoside phosphotransferase from Tn5; aph(3')-II (or nptII); confers resistance to neomycin, kanamycin, and G418 (Geneticin®)
   5300..5452    +  CDS            ble (fragment): BLE_KLEPN - Experimental evidence at protein level: Swiss-Prot protein existence level 1. Binding protein with a strong affinity to the bleomycin family of antibiotics. Binds to CL990; an antimitotic-antibiotic compound. From Klebsiella pneumoniae.
   5511..5558    +  polyA_signal   HSV TK poly(A) signal: herpes simplex virus thymidine kinase polyadenylation signal (Cole and Stacy, 1985)
   5649..5665    -  polyA_signal   bGH poly(A) signal (fragment): bovine growth hormone polyadenylation signal
   5887..6475    +  rep_origin     ori: high-copy-number ColE1/pMB1/pBR322/pUC origin of replication
>Addgene plasmid #90246 | YFP-HA-DAT W63A | addgene full sequence | sequence record 178483 | Addgene NGS Result
TAGTTATTAATAGTAATCAATTACGGGGTCATTAGTTCATAGCCCATATATGGAGTTCCGCGTTACATAA
CTTACGGTAAATGGCCCGCCTGGCTGACCGCCCAACGACCCCCGCCCATTGACGTCAATAATGACGTATG
TTCCCATAGTAACGCCAATAGGGACTTTCCATTGACGTCAATGGGTGGAGTATTTACGGTAAACTGCCCA
CTTGGCAGTACATCAAGTGTATCATATGCCAAGTACGCCCCCTATTGACGTCAATGACGGTAAATGGCCC
GCCTGGCATTATGTCCAGTACATGACCTTATGGGACTTTCCTACTTGGCAGTACATCTACGTATTAGTCA
TCGCTATTACCATGGTGATGCGGTTTTGGCAGTACATCAATGGGCGTGGATAGCGGTTTGACTCACGGGG
ATTTCCAAGTCTCCACCCCATTGACGTCAATGGGAGTTTGTTTTGGCACCAAAATCAACGGGACTTTCCA
AAATGTCGTAACAACTCCGCCCCATTGACGCAAATGGGCGGTAGGCGTGTACGGTGGGAGGTCTATATAA
GCAGAGCTGGTTTAGTGAACCGTCAGATCCGCTAGCGCTACCGGTCGCCACCATGGTGAGCAAGGGCGAG
GAGCTGTTCACCGGGGTGGTGCCCATCCTGGTCGAGCTGGACGGCGACGTAAACGGCCACAAGTTCAGCG
TGTCCGGCGAGGGCGAGGGCGATGCCACCTACGGCAAGCTGACCCTGAAGTTCATCTGCACCACCGGCAA
GCTGCCCGTGCCCTGGCCCACCCTCGTGACCACCTTCGGCTACGGCCTGCAGTGCTTCGCCCGCTACCCC
GACCACATGAAGCAGCACGACTTCTTCAAGTCCGCCATGCCCGAAGGCTACGTCCAGGAGCGCACCATCT
TCTTCAAGGACGACGGCAACTACAAGACCCGCGCCGAGGTGAAGTTCGAGGGCGACACCCTGGTGAACCG
CATCGAGCTGAAGGGCATCGACTTCAAGGAGGACGGCAACATCCTGGGGCACAAGCTGGAGTACAACTAC
AACAGCCACAACGTCTATATCATGGCCGACAAGCAGAAGAACGGCATCAAGGTGAACTTCAAGATCCGCC
ACAACATCGAGGACGGCAGCGTGCAGCTCGCCGACCACTACCAGCAGAACACCCCCATCGGCGACGGCCC
CGTGCTGCTGCCCGACAACCACTACCTGAGCTACCAGTCCGCCCTGAGCAAAGACCCCAACGAGAAGCGC
GATCACATGGTCCTGCTGGAGTTCGTGACCGCCGCCGGGATCACTCTCGGCATGGACGAGCTGTACAAGT
CCGGACTCAGATCTCGAGCTCAAGCTTCGAATTCTGCAGTCGACGGTACCATGAGTAAGAGCAAATGCTC
CGTGGGACTCATGTCTTCCGTGGTGGCCCCGGCTAAGGAGCCCAATGCCGTGGGCCCGAAGGAGGTGGAG
CTCATCCTTGTCAAGGAGCAGAACGGAGTGCAGCTCACCAGCTCCACCCTCACCAACCCGCGGCAGAGCC
CCGTGGAGGCCCAGGATCGGGAGACCGCGGGCAAGAAGATCGACTTTCTCCTGTCCGTCATTGGCTTTGC
TGTGGACCTGGCCAACGTCTGGCGGTTCCCCTACCTGTGCTACAAAAATGGTGGCGGTGCCTTCCTGGTC
CCCTACCTGCTCTTCATGGTCATTGCTGGGATGCCACTTTTCTACATGGAGCTGGCCCTCGGCCAGTTCA
ACAGGGAAGGGGCCGCTGGTGTCTGGAAGATCTGCCCCATACTGAAAGGTGTGGGCTTCACGGTCATCCT
CATCTCACTGTATGTCGGCTTCTTCTACAACGTCATCATCGCCTGGGCGCTGCACTATCTCTTCTCCTCC
TTCACCACGGAGCTCCCCTGGATCCACTGCAACAACTCCTGGAACAGCCCCAACTGCTCGGATGCCTATC
CTTATGACGTCCCTGACTACGCCTCGCTCCTCAACGACACTTTTGGGACCACACCTGCTGCCGAGTACTT
TGAACGTGGCGTGCTGCACCTCCACCAGAGCCATGGCATCGACGACCTGGGGCCTCCGCGGTGGCAGCTC
ACAGCCTGCCTGGTGCTGGTCATCGTGCTGCTCTACTTCAGCCTCTGGAAGGGCGTGAAGACCTCAGGGA
AGGTGGTATGGATCACAGCCACCATGCCATACGTGGTCCTCACTGCCCTGCTCCTGCGTGGGGTCACCCT
CCCTGGAGCCATAGACGGCATCAGAGCATACCTGAGCGTTGACTTCTACCGGCTCTGCGAGGCGTCTGTT
TGGATTGACGCGGCCACCCAGGTGTGCTTCTCCCTGGGCGTGGGGTTCGGGGTGCTGATCGCCTTCTCCA
GCTACAACAAGTTCACCAACAACTGCTACAGGGACGCGATTGTCACCACCTCCATCAACTCCCTGACGAG
CTTCTCCTCCGGCTTCGTCGTCTTCTCCTTCCTGGGGTACATGGCACAGAAGCACAGTGTGCCCATCGGG
GACGTGGCCAAGGACGGGCCAGGGCTGATCTTCATCATCTACCCGGAAGCCATCGCCACGCTCCCTCTGT
CCTCAGCCTGGGCCGTGGTCTTCTTCATCATGCTGCTCACCCTGGGTATCGACAGCGCCATGGGTGGTAT
GGAGTCAGTGATCACCGGGCTCATCGATGAGTTCCAGCTGCTGCACAGACACCGTGAGCTCTTCACGCTC
TTCATCGTCCTAGCGACCTTCCTCCTGTCCCTGTTCTGCGTCACCAACGGTGGCATCTACGTCTTCACGC
TCCTGGACCATTTTGCAGCCGGCACGTCCATCCTCTTTGGAGTGCTCATCGAAGCCATCGGAGTGGCCTG
GTTCTATGGTGTTGGGCAGTTCAGCGACGACATCCAGCAGATGACCGGGCAGCGGCCCAGCCTGTACTGG
CGGCTGTGCTGGAAGCTGGTCAGCCCCTGCTTTCTCCTGTTCGTGGTCGTGGTCAGCATTGTGACCTTCA
GACCCCCCCACTACGGAGCCTACATCTTCCCCGACTGGGCCAACGCGCTGGGCTGGGTCATCGCCACATC
CTCCATGGCCATGGTGCCCATCTATGCGGCCTACAAGTTCTGCAGCCTGCCTGGGTCCTTTCGAGAGAAA
CTGGCCTACGCCATTGCACCCGAGAAGGACCGTGAGCTGGTGGACAGAGGGGAGGTGCGCCAGTTCACGC
TCCGCCACTGGCTCAAGGTGTAGCCCGGGATCCACCGGATCTAGATAACTGATCATAATCAGCCATACCA
CATTTGTAGAGGTTTTACTTGCTTTAAAAAACCTCCCACACCTCCCCCTGAACCTGAAACATAAAATGAA
TGCAATTGTTGTTGTTAACTTGTTTATTGCAGCTTATAATGGTTACAAATAAAGCAATAGCATCACAAAT
TTCACAAATAAAGCATTTTTTTCACTGCATTCTAGTTGTGGTTTGTCCAAACTCATCAATGTATCTTAAC
GCGTAAATTGTAAGCGTTAATATTTTGTTAAAATTCGCGTTAAATTTTTGTTAAATCAGCTCATTTTTTA
ACCAATAGGCCGAAATCGGCAAAATCCCTTATAAATCAAAAGAATAGACCGAGATAGGGT
[37 nt withheld, positions 3631-3667]
AAAGAACGTGGACTCCAACGTCAAAGG
[49 nt withheld, positions 3695-3743]
T
[91 nt withheld, positions 3745-3835]
G
[124 nt withheld, positions 3837-3960]
CAGGTGGCACTTTTCGGGGAAATGTGCGCGGAACCCCTATTTGTTTATTTTTCTAAATACATTCAAATAT
GTATCCGCTCATGAGACAATAACCCTGATAAATGCTTCAATAATATTGAAAAAGGAAGAGTCCTGAGGCG
GAAAGAACCAGCTGTGGAATGTGTGTCAGTTAGGGTGTGGAAAGTCCCCAGGCTCCCCAGCAGGCAGAAG
TATGCAAAGCATGCATCTCAATTAGTCAGCAACCAGGTGTGGAAAGTCCCCAGGCTCCCCAGCAGGCAGA
AGTATGCAAAGCATGCATCTCAATTAGTCAGCAACCATAGTCCCGCCCCTAACTCCGCCCATCCCGCCCC
TAACTCCGCCCAGTTCCGCCCATTCTCCGCCCCATGGCTGACTAATTTTTTTTATTTATGCAGAGGCCGA
GGCCGCCTCGGCCTCTGAGCTATTCCAGAAGTAGTGAGGAGGCTTTTTTGGAGGCCTAGGCTTTTGCAAA
GATCGATCAAGAGACAGGATGAGGATCGTTTCGCATGATTGAACAAGATGGATTGCACGCAGGTTCTCCG
GCCGCTTGGGTGGAGAGGCTATTCGGCTATGACTGGGCACAACAGACAATCGGCTGCTCTGATGCCGCCG
TGTTCCGGCTGTCAGCGCAGGGGCGCCCGGTTCTTTTTGTCAAGACCGACCTGTCCGGTGCCCTGAATGA
ACTGCAAGACGAGGCAGCGCGGCTATCGTGGCTGGCCACGACGGGCGTTCCTTGCGCAGCTGTGCTCGAC
GTTGTCACTGAAGCGGGAAGGGACTGGCTGCTATTGGGCGAAGTGCCGGGGCAGGATCTCCTGTCATCTC
ACCTTGCTCCTGCCGAGAAAGTATCCATCATGGCTGATGCAATGCGGCGGCTGCATACGCTTGATCCGGC
TACCTGCCCATTCGACCACCAAGCGAAACATCGCATCGAGCGAGCACGTACTCGGATGGAAGCCGGTCTT
GTCGATCAGGATGATCTGGACGAAGAGCATCAGGGGCTCGCGCCAGCCGAACTGTTCGCCAGGCTCAAGG
CGAGCATGCCCGACGGCGAGGATCTCGTCGTGACCCATGGCGATGCCTGCTTGCCGAATATCATGGTGGA
AAATGGCCGCTTTTCTGGATTCATCGACTGTGGCCGGCTGGGTGTGGCGGACCGCTATCAGGACATAGCG
TTGGCTACCCGTGATATTGCTGAAGAGCTTGGCGGCGAATGGGCTGACCGCTTCCTCGTGCTTTACGGTA
TCGCCGCTCCCGATTCGCAGCGCATCGCCTTCTATCGCCTTCTTGACGAGTTCTTCTGAGCGGGACTCTG
GGGTTCGAAATGACCGACCAAGCGACGCCCAACCTGCCATCACGAGATTTCGATTCCACCGCCGCCTTCT
ATGAAAGGTTGGGCTTCGGAATCGTTTTCCGGGACGCCGGCTGGATGATCCTCCAGCGCGGGGATCTCAT
GCTGGAGTTCTTCGCCCACCCTAGGGGGAGGCTAACTGAAACACGGAAGGAGACAATACCGGAAGGAACC
CGCGCTATGACGGCAATAAAAAGACAGAATAAAACGCACGGTGTTGGGTCGTTTGTTCATAAACGCGGGG
TTCGGTCCCAGGGCTGGCACTCTGTCGATACCCCACCGAGACCCCATTGGGGCCAATACGCCCGCGTTTC
TTCCTTTTCCCCACCCCACCCCCCAAGTTCGGGTGAAGGCCCAGGGCTCGCAGCCAACGTCGGGGCGGCA
GGCCCTGCCATAGCCTCAGGTTACTCATATATACTTTAGATTGATTTAAAACTTCATTTTTAATTTAAAA
GGATCTAGGTGAAGATCCTTTTTGATAATCTCATGACCAAAATCCCTTAACGTGAGTTTTCGTTCCACTG
AGCGTCAGACCCCGTAGAAAAGATCAAAGGATCTTCTTGAGATCCTTTTTTTCTGCGCGTAATCTGCTGC
TTGCAAACAAAAAAACCACCGCTACCAGCGGTGGTTTGTTTGCCGGATCAAGAGCTACCAACTCTTTTTC
CGAAGGTAACTGGCTTCAGCAGAGCGCAGATACCAAATACTGTTCTTCTAGTGTAGCCGTAGTTAGGCCA
CCACTTCAAGAACTCTGTAGCACCGCCTACATACCTCGCTCTGCTAATCCTGTTACCAGTGGCTGCTGCC
AGTGGCGATAAGTCGTGTCTTACCGGGTTGGACTCAAGACGATAGTTACCGGATAAGGCGCAGCGGTCGG
GCTGAACGGGGGGTTCGTGCACACAGCCCAGCTTGGAGCGAACGACCTACACCGAACTGAGATACCTACA
GCGTGAGCTATGAGAAAGCGCCACGCTTCCCGAAGGGAGAAAGGCGGACAGGTATCCGGTAAGCGGCAGG
GTCGGAACAGGAGAGCGCACGAGGGAGCTTCCAGGGGGAAACGCCTGGTATCTTTATAGTCCTGTCGGGT
TTCGCCACCTCTGACTTGAGCGTCGATTTTTGTGATGCTCGTCAGGGGGGCGGAGCCTATGGAAAAACGC
CAGCAACGCGGCCTTTTTACGGTTCCTGGCCTTTTGCTGGCCTTTTGCTCACATGTTCTTTCCTGCGTTA
TCCCCTGATTCTGTGGATAACCGTATTACCGCCATGCAT
